>Addgene plasmid #90579 | CCNB2 C6.5 gRNA | addgene full sequence | sequence record 183419 | Addgene NGS Result
CGAGTCAGTGAGCGAGGAAGCGGAAGAGCGCCCAATACGCAAACCGCCTCTCCCCGCGCGTTGGCCGATT
CATTAATGCAGCTGGCACGACAGGTTTCCCGACTGGAAAGCGGGCAGTGAGCGCAACGCAATTAATGTGA
GTTAGCTCACTCATTAGGCACCCCAGGCTTTACACTTTATGCTTCCGGCTCGTATGTTGTGTGGAATTGT
GAGCGGATAACAATTTCACACAGGAAACAGCTATGACCATGATTACGCCAAGCGCGCAATTAACCCTCAC
TAAAGGGAACAAAAGCTGGAGCTGCAAGCTTAATGTAGTCTTATGCAATACTCTTGTAGTCTTGCAACAT
GGTAACGATGAGTTAGCAACATGCCTTACAAGGAGAGAAAAAGCACCGTGCATGCCGATTGGTGGAAGTA
AGGTGGTACGATCGTGCCTTATTAGGAAGGCAACAGACGGGTCTGACATGGATTGGACGAACCACTGAAT
TGCCGCATTGCAGAGATATTGTATTTAAGTGCCTAGCTCGATACATAAACGGGTCTCTCTGGTTAGACCA
GATCTGAGCCTGGGAGCTCTCTGGCTAACTAGGGAACCCACTGCTTAAGCCTCAATAAAGCTTGCCTTGA
GTGCTTCAAGTAGTGTGTGCCCGTCTGTTGTGTGACTCTGGTAACTAGAGATCCCTCAGACCCTTTTAGT
CAGTGTGGAAAATCTCTAGCAGTGGCGCCCGAACAGGGACTTGAAAGCGAAAGGGAAACCAGAGGAGCTC
TCTCGACGCAGGACTCGGCTTGCTGAAGCGCGCACGGCAAGAGGCGAGGGGCGGCGACTGGTGAGTACGC
CAAAAATTTTGACTAGCGGAGGCTAGAAGGAGAGAGATGGGTGCGAGAGCGTCAGTATTAAGCGGGGGAG
AATTAGATCGCGATGGGAAAAAATTCGGTTAAGGCCAGGGGGAAAGAAAAAATATAAATTAAAACATATA
GTATGGGCAAGCAGGGAGCTAGAACGATTCGCAGTTAATCCTGGCCTGTTAGAAACATCAGAAGGCTGTA
GACAAATACTGGGACAGCTACAACCATCCCTTCAGACAGGATCAGAAGAACTTAGATCATTATATAATAC
AGTAGCAACCCTCTATTGTGTGCATCAAAGGATAGAGATAAAAGACACCAAGGAAGCTTTAGACAAGATA
GAGGAAGAGCAAAACAAAAGTAAGACCACCGCACAGCAAGCGGCCGCTGATCTTCAGACCTGGAGGAGGA
GATATGAGGGACAATTGGAGAAGTGAATTATATAAATATAAAGTAGTAAAAATTGAACCATTAGGAGTAG
CACCCACCAAGGCAAAGAGAAGAGTGGTGCAGAGAGAAAAAAGAGCAGTGGGAATAGGAGCTTTGTTCCT
TGGGTTCTTGGGAGCAGCAGGAAGCACTATGGGCGCAGCGTCAATGACGCTGACGGTACAGGCCAGACAA
TTATTGTCTGGTATAGTGCAGCAGCAGAACAATTTGCTGAGGGCTATTGAGGCGCAACAGCATCTGTTGC
AACTCACAGTCTGGGGCATCAAGCAGCTCCAGGCAAGAATCCTGGCTGTGGAAAGATACCTAAAGGATCA
ACAGCTCCTGGGGATTTGGGGTTGCTCTGGAAAACTCATTTGCACCACTGCTGTGCCTTGGAATGCTAGT
TGGAGTAATAAATCTCTGGAACAGATTTGGAATCACACGACCTGGATGGAGTGGGACAGAGAAATTAACA
ATTACACAAGCTTAATACACTCCTTAATTGAAGAATCGCAAAACCAGCAAGAAAAGAATGAACAAGAATT
ATTGGAATTAGATAAATGGGCAAGTTTGTGGAATTGGTTTAACATAACAAATTGGCTGTGGTATATAAAA
TTATTCATAATGATAGTAGGAGGCTTGGTAGGTTTAAGAATAGTTTTTGCTGTACTTTCTATAGTGAATA
GAGTTAGGCAGGGATATTCACCATTATCGTTTCAGACCCACCTCCCAACCCCGAGGGGACCCAGAGAGGG
CCTATTTCCCATGATTCCTTCATATTTGCATATACGATACAAGGCTGTTAGAGAGATAATTAGAATTAAT
TTGACTGTAAACACAAAGATATTAGTACAAAATACGTGACGTAGAAAGTAATAATTTCTTGGGTAGTTTG
CAGTTTTAAAATTATGTTTTAAAATGGACTATCATATGCTTACCGTAACTTGAAAGTATTTCGATTTCTT
GGCTTTATATATCTTGTGGAAAGGACGAAACACCGAGGACATTGATAACGAAGATGTTTAAGAGCTATGC
TGGAAACAGCATAGCAAGTTTAAATAAGGCTAGTCCGTTATCAACTTGAAAAAGTGGCACCGAGTCGGTG
CTTTTTTTGAATTCTAGATCTTGAGACAAATGGCAGTATTCATCCACAATTTTAAAAGAAAAGGGGGGAT
TGGGGGGTACAGTGCAGGGGAAAGAATAGTAGACATAATAGCAACAGACATACAAACTAAAGAATTACAA
AAACAAATTACAAAAATTCAAAATTTTCGGGTTTATTACAGGGACAGCAGAGATCCACTTTGGCGCCGGC
TCGAGTGGCTCCGGTGCCCGTCAGTGGGCAGAGCGCACATCGCCCACAGTCCCCGAGAAGTTGGGGGGAG
GGGTCGGCAATTGAACCGGTGCCTAGAGAAGGTGGCGCGGGGTAAACTGGGAAAGTGATGTCGTGTACTG
GCTCCGCCTTTTTCCCGAGGGTGGGGGAGAACCGTATATAAGTGCAGTAGTCGCCGTGAACGTTCTTTTT
CGCAACGGGTTTGCCGCCAGAACACAGGTGTCGTGACGCGGGATCCGCCACCATGACCGAGTACAAGCCC
ACGGTGCGCCTCGCCACCCGCGACGACGTCCCCAGGGCCGTACGCACCCTCGCCGCCGCGTTCGCCGACT
ACCCCGCCACGCGCCACACCGTCGATCCGGACCGCCACATCGAGCGGGTCACCGAGCTGCAAGAACTCTT
CCTCACGCGCGTCGGGCTCGACATCGGCAAGGTGTGGGTCGCGGACGACGGCGCCGCGGTGGCGGTCTGG
ACCACGCCGGAGAGCGTCGAAGCGGGGGCGGTGTTCGCCGAGATCGGCCCGCGCATGGCCGAGTTGAGCG
GTTCCCGGCTGGCCGCGCAGCAACAGATGGAAGGCCTCCTGGCGCCGCACCGGCCCAAGGAGCCCGCGTG
GTTCCTGGCCACCGTCGGAGTCTCGCCCGACCACCAGGGCAAGGGTCTGGGCAGCGCCGTCGTGCTCCCC
GGAGTGGAGGCGGCCGAGCGCGCCGGGGTGCCCGCCTTCCTGGAGACCTCCGCGCCCCGCAACCTCCCCT
TCTACGAGCGGCTCGGCTTCACCGTCACCGCCGACGTCGAGGTGCCCGAAGGACCGCGCACCTGGTGCAT
GACCCGCAAGCCCGGTGCCTGAACGCGTTAAGTCGACAATCAACCTCTGGATTACAAAATTTGTGAAAGA
TTGACTGGTATTCTTAACTATGTTGCTCCTTTTACGCTATGTGGATACGCTGCTTTAATGCCTTTGTATC
ATGCTATTGCTTCCCGTATGGCTTTCATTTTCTCCTCCTTGTATAAATCCTGGTTGCTGTCTCTTTATGA
GGAGTTGTGGCCCGTTGTCAGGCAACGTGGCGTGGTGTGCACTGTGTTTGCTGACGCAACCCCCACTGGT
TGGGGCATTGCCACCACCTGTCAGCTCCTTTCCGGGACTTTCGCTTTCCCCCTCCCTATTGCCACGGCGG
AACTCATCGCCGCCTGCCTTGCCCGCTGCTGGACAGGGGCTCGGCTGTTGGGCACTGACAATTCCGTGGT
GTTGTCGGGGAAATCATCGTCCTTTCCTTGGCTGCTCGCCTGTGTTGCCACCTGGATTCTGCGCGGGACG
TCCTTCTGCTACGTCCCTTCGGCCCTCAATCCAGCGGACCTTCCTTCCCGCGGCCTGCTGCCGGCTCTGC
GGCCTCTTCCGCGTCTTCGCCTTCGCCCTCAGACGAGTCGGATCTCCCTTTGGGCCGCCTCCCCGCGTCG
ACTTTAAGACCAATGACTTACAAGGCAGCTGTAGATCTTAGCCACTTTTTAAAAGAAAAGGGGGGACTGG
AAGGGCTAATTCACTCCCAACGAAGACAAGATCTGCTTTTTGCTTGTACTGGGTCTCTCTGGTTAGACCA
GATCTGAGCCTGGGAGCTCTCTGGCTAACTAGGGAACCCACTGCTTAAGCCTCAATAAAGCTTGCCTTGA
GTGCTTCAAGTAGTGTGTGCCCGTCTGTTGTGTGACTCTGGTAACTAGAGATCCCTCAGACCCTTTTAGT
CAGTGTGGAAAATCTCTAGCAGTACGTATAGTAGTTCATGTCATCTTATTATTCAGTATTTATAACTTGC
AAAGAAATGAATATCAGAGAGTGAGAGGAACTTGTTTATTGCAGCTTATAATGGTTACAAATAAAGCAAT
AGCATCACAAATTTCACAAATAAAGCATTTTTTTCACTGCATTCTAGTTGTGGTTTGTCCAAACTCATCA
ATGTATCTTATCATGTCTGGCTCTAGCTATCCCGCCCCTAACTCCGCCCATCCCGCCCCTAACTCCGCCC
AGTTCCGCCCATTCTCCGCCCCATGGCTGACTAATTTTTTTTATTTATGCAGAGGCCGAGGCCGCCTCGG
CCTCTGAGCTATTCCAGAAGTAGTGAGGAGGCTTTTTTGGAGGCCTAGGGACGTACCCAATTCGCCCTAT
AGTGAGTCGTATTACGCGCGCTCACTGGCCGTCGTTTTACAACGTCGTGACTGGGAAAACCCTGGCGTTA
CCCAACTTAATCGCCTTGCAGCACATCCCCCTTTCGCCAGCTGGCGTAATAGCGAAGAGGCCCGCACCGA
TCGCCCTTCCCAACAGTTGCGCAGCCTGAATGGCGAATGGG
[124 nt withheld, positions 4942-5065]
C
[91 nt withheld, positions 5067-5157]
A
[49 nt withheld, positions 5159-5207]
CCTTTGACGTTGGAGTCCACGTTCTTT
[37 nt withheld, positions 5235-5271]
ACCCTATCTCGGTCTATTCTTTTGATTTATAAGGGATTTTGCCGATTTCGGCCTATTGGTTAAAAAATGA
GCTGATTTAACAAAAATTTAACGCGAATTTTAACAAAATATTAACGCTTACAATTTAGGTGGCACTTTTC
GGGGAAATGTGCGCGGAACCCCTATTTGTTTATTTTTCTAAATACATTCAAATATGTATCCGCTCATGAG
ACAATAACCCTGATAAATGCTTCAATAATATTGAAAAAGGAAGAGTATGAGTATTCAACATTTCCGTGTC
GCCCTTATTCCCTTTTTTGCGGCATTTTGCCTTCCTGTTTTTGCTCACCCAGAAACGCTGGTGAAAGTAA
AAGATGCTGAAGATCAGTTGGGTGCACGAGTGGGTTACATCGAACTGGATCTCAACAGCGGTAAGATCCT
TGAGAGTTTTCGCCCCGAAGAACGTTTTCCAATGATGAGCACTTTTAAAGTTCTGCTATGTGGCGCGGTA
TTATCCCGTATTGACGCCGGGCAAGAGCAACTCGGTCGCCGCATACACTATTCTCAGAATGACTTGGTTG
AGTACTCACCAGTCACAGAAAAGCATCTTACGGATGGCATGACAGTAAGAGAATTATGCAGTGCTGCCAT
AACCATGAGTGATAACACTGCGGCCAACTTACTTCTGACAACGATCGGAGGACCGAAGGAGCTAACCGCT
TTTTTGCACAACATGGGGGATCATGTAACTCGCCTTGATCGTTGGGAACCGGAGCTGAATGAAGCCATAC
CAAACGACGAGCGTGACACCACGATGCCTGTAGCAATGGCAACAACGTTGCGCAAACTATTAACTGGCGA
ACTACTTACTCTAGCTTCCCGGCAACAATTAATAGACTGGATGGAGGCGGATAAAGTTGCAGGACCACTT
CTGCGCTCGGCCCTTCCGGCTGGCTGGTTTATTGCTGATAAATCTGGAGCCGGTGAGCGTGGGTCTCGCG
GTATCATTGCAGCACTGGGGCCAGATGGTAAGCCCTCCCGTATCGTAGTTATCTACACGACGGGGAGTCA
GGCAACTATGGATGAACGAAATAGACAGATCGCTGAGATAGGTGCCTCACTGATTAAGCATTGGTAACTG
TCAGACCAAGTTTACTCATATATACTTTAGATTGATTTAAAACTTCATTTTTAATTTAAAAGGATCTAGG
TGAAGATCCTTTTTGATAATCTCATGACCAAAATCCCTTAACGTGAGTTTTCGTTCCACTGAGCGTCAGA
CCCCGTAGAAAAGATCAAAGGATCTTCTTGAGATCCTTTTTTTCTGCGCGTAATCTGCTGCTTGCAAACA
AAAAAACCACCGCTACCAGCGGTGGTTTGTTTGCCGGATCAAGAGCTACCAACTCTTTTTCCGAAGGTAA
CTGGCTTCAGCAGAGCGCAGATACCAAATACTGTTCTTCTAGTGTAGCCGTAGTTAGGCCACCACTTCAA
GAACTCTGTAGCACCGCCTACATACCTCGCTCTGCTAATCCTGTTACCAGTGGCTGCTGCCAGTGGCGAT
AAGTCGTGTCTTACCGGGTTGGACTCAAGACGATAGTTACCGGATAAGGCGCAGCGGTCGGGCTGAACGG
GGGGTTCGTGCACACAGCCCAGCTTGGAGCGAACGACCTACACCGAACTGAGATACCTACAGCGTGAGCT
ATGAGAAAGCGCCACGCTTCCCGAAGGGAGAAAGGCGGACAGGTATCCGGTAAGCGGCAGGGTCGGAACA
GGAGAGCGCACGAGGGAGCTTCCAGGGGGAAACGCCTGGTATCTTTATAGTCCTGTCGGGTTTCGCCACC
TCTGACTTGAGCGTCGATTTTTGTGATGCTCGTCAGGGGGGCGGAGCCTATGGAAAAACGCCAGCAACGC
GGCCTTTTTACGGTTCCTGGCCTTTTGCTGGCCTTTTGCTCACATGTTCTTTCCTGCGTTATCCCCTGAT
TCTGTGGATAACCGTATTACCGCCTTTGAGTGAGCTGATACCGCTCGCCGCAGCCGAACGACCGAGCGCA
G
Features (pLannotate 1.2.2; 28 found; start..end, strand, type, name):
      1..26      +  rep_origin     RSF ori (fragment): Plasmids containing the RSF 1030 origin of replication can be propagated in E. coli cells that contain additional plasmids with compatible origins.
     28..120     +  CDS            lacI (fragment): lac repressor; lacI; The lac repressor binds to the lac operator to inhibit transcription in E. coli. This inhibition can be relieved by adding lactose or isopropyl-β-D-thiogalactopyranoside (IPTG).
    133..154     +  protein_bind   CAP binding site: CAP binding activates transcription in the presence of cAMP. E. coli catabolite activator protein
    169..199     +  promoter       lac promoter: promoter for the E. coli lac operon
    207..223     +  protein_bind   lac operator: The lac repressor binds to the lac operator to inhibit transcription in E. coli. This inhibition can be relieved by adding lactose or isopropyl-β-D-thiogalactopyranoside (IPTG). lac repressor encoded by lacI
    268..286     +  promoter       T3 promoter: promoter for bacteriophage T3 RNA polymerase
    314..540     +  promoter       RSV promoter: Rous sarcoma virus enhancer/promoter
    541..721     +  LTR            5' LTR (truncated): truncated 5' long terminal repeat (LTR) from HIV-1
    768..893     +  misc_feature   HIV-1 Ψ: packaging signal of human immunodeficiency virus type 1
    877..1240    +  CDS            HIV-1 gag (fragment): gag protein from human immunodeficiency virus 1; gag
   1386..1619    +  misc_feature   RRE: The Rev response element (RRE) of HIV-1 allows for Rev-dependent mRNA export from the nucleus to the cytoplasm.
   1996..2022    +  CDS            Rev (fragment): human immunodeficiency virus 1 (HIV-1) Rev protein; rev; enhances nuclear export of unspliced and incompletely spliced viral mRNAs
   2026..2266    +  promoter       U6 promoter: RNA polymerase III promoter for human U6 snRNA
   2314..2381    +  misc_RNA       tracrRNA (fragment): trans-activating CRISPR RNA for the Streptococcus pyogenes CRISPR/Cas9 system
   2430..2547    +  misc_feature   cPPT/CTS: central polypurine tract and central termination sequence of HIV-1
   2616..2827    +  promoter       EF-1α core promoter: core promoter for human elongation factor EF-1α
   2853..3452    +  CDS            PuroR (fragment): puromycin N-acetyltransferase; pac from Streptomyces; confers resistance to puromycin
   3468..4056    +  misc_feature   WPRE: woodchuck hepatitis virus posttranscriptional regulatory element
   4107..4126    +  misc_feature   cPPT/CTS (fragment): central polypurine tract and central termination sequence of HIV-1
   4128..4361    +  LTR            3' LTR (ΔU3): self-inactivating 3' long terminal repeat (LTR) from HIV-1
   4439..4560    +  polyA_signal   SV40 poly(A) signal: SV40 polyadenylation signal
   4600..4735    +  rep_origin     SV40 ori: SV40 origin of replication
   4756..4774    -  promoter       T7 promoter: promoter for bacteriophage T7 RNA polymerase
   4782..4937    +  CDS            lacZα (fragment): LacZα fragment of β-galactosidase; lacZ fragment
   4942..5370    +  rep_origin     f1 ori (sequence partly withheld): f1 bacteriophage origin of replication; arrow indicates direction of (+) strand synthesis
   5423..5527    +  promoter       AmpR promoter: bla
   5528..6388    +  CDS            AmpR: β-lactamase; bla; confers resistance to ampicillin, carbenicillin, and related antibiotics
   6559..7147    +  rep_origin     ori: high-copy-number ColE1/pMB1/pBR322/pUC origin of replication
