[The description below was written by a language model from this plasmid's Addgene catalogue record and pLannotate feature annotations shown in this document.]
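Description:
CCNB2 C6.5 gRNA is a third-generation lentiviral CRISPR guide plasmid built on the pLenti-sgRNA backbone, carrying a single guide RNA directed against human CCNB2 (cyclin B2). It is maintained in E. coli through a high-copy ColE1/pUC-type origin with ampicillin selection from the β-lactamase gene; an f1 origin and leftover lac/lacZα, T3 and T7 elements from the parental cloning vector are also annotated. The catalogue gives a backbone size of about 9.2 kb before insertion, whereas the sequenced plasmid is about 7.3 kb. This would fit loss of a larger filler fragment when the guide oligos were cloned between the two BsmBI sites (both destroyed), although the record does not say so.

The viral portion has a chimeric RSV promoter fused to a truncated HIV-1 5' LTR, which allows Tat-independent genomic RNA production in packaging cells. It is followed by the Ψ packaging signal with a partial gag region, the RRE for Rev-dependent nuclear export, a cPPT/CTS, WPRE, and a self-inactivating ΔU3 3' LTR, with an SV40 poly(A) signal and SV40 origin downstream. Between the LTRs, a human U6 RNA polymerase III promoter drives the CCNB2 spacer joined to the S. pyogenes guide scaffold, annotated here as a tracrRNA fragment. A separate EF-1α core promoter expresses puromycin N-acetyltransferase for selection of transduced mammalian cells. No Cas9 is encoded, so the nuclease must be supplied separately in the target cells. The plasmid belongs to a guide series made for a large-scale analysis of cell-cycle gene knockouts in human cell lines.
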