Addgene plasmid #90579: CCNB2 C6.5 gRNA
Purpose: 3rd generation lentiviral gRNA plasmid targeting human CCNB2
Depositing lab: Iain Cheeseman. Depositing organization: Whitehead Institute for Biomedical Research. Publication: Large-Scale Analysis of CRISPR/Cas9 Cell-Cycle Knockouts Reveals the Diversity of p53-Dependent Responses to Cell-Cycle Defects. McKinley KL, Cheeseman IM. Dev Cell. 2017 Feb 27;40(4):405-420.e2. doi: 10.1016/j.devcel.2017.01.012. Epub 2017 Feb 16. PubMed 28216383.
Backbone
  Vector backbone: pLenti-sgRNA
  Backbone manufacturer: Eric Lander & David Sabatini labs (Addgene plasmid #71409)
  Backbone size w/o insert (bp): 9151
  Vector type: Lentiviral, CRISPR
  Selectable markers: Puromycin
Growth in bacteria
  Bacterial resistance: Ampicillin, 100 μg/mL
  Growth temperature: 37°C
  Growth strain: NEB Stable
  Copy number: Unknown
Gene/Insert
  Gene/Insert name: CCNB2 (Guide Designation C6.5) (alt name: pKMKO series)
  gRNA/shRNA sequence: CACCgAGGACATTGATAACGAAGAT
  Species: H. sapiens (human)
  Promoter: U6
  Cloning method: Restriction Enzyme; 5′ cloning site BsmBI (destroyed during cloning); 3′ cloning site BsmBI (destroyed during cloning)
  Sequencing primers: 5′ hU6-F (5'-GAGGGCCTATTTCCCATGATT-3'); 3′ EF1a-R (5'-CACGGCGACTACTGCACTTA-3')
Terms and licenses: Academic/Nonprofit Terms; Industry Terms: Not Available to Industry
Depositor comments: Please note that gRNA target sequence listed is not strictly the 20nt spacer sequence, but also contains the 5' BsmBI overhang. For more information about knockout human cell lines generated using this plasmid, please see http://cellcycleknockouts.wi.mit.edu/ .
How to cite: CCNB2 C6.5 gRNA was a gift from Iain Cheeseman (Addgene plasmid # 90579 ; http://n2t.net/addgene:90579 ; RRID:Addgene_90579)
